Addgene plasmid #84018: pRRL_U2AF1_S34Y_mCherry
Purpose: expression of mutant U2AF1 in mammalian cells
Depositing lab: Robert Bradley. Depositing organization: Fred Hutchinson Cancer Center. Publication: U2AF1 mutations alter splice site recognition in hematological malignancies. Ilagan JO, Ramakrishnan A, Hayes B, Murphy ME, Zebari AS, Bradley P, Bradley RK. Genome Res. 2015 Jan;25(1):14-26. doi: 10.1101/gr.181016.114. Epub 2014 Sep 29. PubMed 25267526.
Backbone
  Vector backbone: pRRLSIN.cPPT.PGK-GFP.WPRE
  Backbone manufacturer: Didier Trono (Addgene plasmid # 12252)
  Backbone size w/o insert (bp): 6651
  Vector type: Mammalian Expression, Lentiviral
Growth in bacteria
  Bacterial resistance: Ampicillin, 100 μg/mL
  Growth temperature: 37°C
  Growth strain: NEB Stable
  Copy number: High Copy
Gene/Insert
  Gene/Insert name: U2AF1 (alt name: U2 small nuclear RNA auxiliary factor 1)
  Species: H. sapiens (human)
  Insert size (bp): 1515
  Mutation: S34Y
  Entrez Gene: U2AF1 (a.k.a. FP793, RN, RNU2AF1, U2AF35, U2AFBP)
  Promoter: PGK
  Tag / fusion protein: FLAG (C terminal on insert); T2A-mCherry (C terminal on backbone)
  Cloning method: Unknown
  Sequencing primers: 5′ ggggttggggttgcgccttt (hPGK); 3′ TTACTTGTACAGCTCGTCCA
Resource information
  A portion of this plasmid was derived from a plasmid made by: Aravind Ramakrishnan, FHCRC clinical research division
Terms and licenses: Academic/Nonprofit Terms; Industry Terms: Not Available to Industry
How to cite: pRRL_U2AF1_S34Y_mCherry was a gift from Robert Bradley (Addgene plasmid # 84018 ; http://n2t.net/addgene:84018 ; RRID:Addgene_84018)
