[The description below was written by a language model from this plasmid's Addgene catalogue record.]
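Description:
pRRL_U2AF1_S34Y_mCherry is a lentiviral mammalian expression plasmid built on the pRRLSIN.cPPT.PGK-GFP.WPRE backbone, a self-inactivating transfer vector. As the backbone name indicates, this design carries a central polypurine tract (cPPT), which aids nuclear import of the viral genome, and a WPRE, which enhances transcript stability and expression. The SIN configuration disables LTR promoter activity after integration, so that transgene expression depends on the internal promoter. In bacteria the plasmid is maintained at high copy number under ampicillin selection. The record names a recombination-tolerant strain, consistent with the repeated LTR sequences typical of lentiviral vectors. No feature table is provided, so the exact element layout cannot be confirmed beyond the catalogue fields.

The payload is human U2AF1 (U2 small nuclear RNA auxiliary factor 1, also known as U2AF35) carrying the S34Y substitution, expressed from the PGK promoter. The coding sequence bears a C-terminal FLAG tag and is followed by T2A-mCherry, which presumably takes the place of the GFP in the parental vector. The T2A peptide causes ribosomal skipping, so a single transcript yields FLAG-tagged mutant U2AF1 and a separate mCherry protein. Red fluorescence therefore marks transduced cells without fusing the reporter to the splicing factor, while the FLAG epitope allows detection or immunoprecipitation of the exogenous protein.

The stated purpose is expression of mutant U2AF1 in mammalian cells. The associated work concerns how U2AF1 mutations alter splice site recognition in hematological malignancies.
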