>Addgene plasmid #84018 | pRRL_U2AF1_S34Y_mCherry | addgene partial sequence | sequence record 162668 | hPGK-F 5'-GTGTTCCGCATTCTGCAAG-3'
ACCGAATCACCGACCTCTCTCCCCAGGGGGATCCGAAATGGCGGAGTATCTGGCCTCCATCTTCGGCACC
GAGAAAGACAAAGTCAACTGTTCATTTTATTTCAAAATTGGAGCATGTCGTCATGGAGACAGGTGCTATC
GGTTGCACAATAAACCGACGTTTAGCCAGACCATTGCCCTCTTGAACATTTACCGTAACCCTCAAAACTC
TTCCCAGTCTGCTGACGGTTTGCGCTGTGCCGTGAGCGATGTGGAGATGCAGGAACACTATGATGAGTTT
TTTGAGGAGGTTTTTACAGAAATGGAGGAGAAGTATGGGGAAGTAGAGGAGATGAACGTCTGTGACAACC
TGGGAGACCACCTGGTGGGGAACGTGTACGTCAAGTTTCGCCGTGAGGAAGATGCGGAAAAGGCTGTGAT
TGACTTGAATAACCGTTGGTTTAATGGACAGCCGATCCACGCCGAGCTGTCACCCGTGACGGACTTCAGA
GAAGCCTGCTGCCGTCAGTATGAGATGGGAGAATGCACACGAGGCGGCTTCTGCAACTTCATGCATTTGA
AGCCCATTTCCAGAGAGCTGCGGCGGGAGCTGTATGGCCGCCGTCGCAAGAAGCATAGATCAAGATCCCG
ATCCCGGGAGCGTCGTTCTCGGTCTAGAGACCGTGGTCGTGGCGGTGGCGGTGGCGGTGGTGGAGGTGGC
GGCGGACGGGAGCGTGACAGGAGGCGGTCGAGAGATCGTGAAAGATCTGGGCGATTCGGCGGCGACTACA
AAGACGATGACGACAAGGAGGGCAGA
