>Addgene plasmid #84018 | pRRL_U2AF1_S34Y_mCherry | addgene partial sequence | sequence record 162669 | mCherry-R 5'-TTGGTCACCTTCAGCTTGG-3'
ATCTCGAACTCGTGGCCGTTCACGGAGCCCTCCATGTGCACCTTGAAGCGCATGAACTCCTTGATGATGG
CCATGTTATCCTCCTCGCCCTTGCTCACCATAGGGCCGGGATTCTCCTCCACGTCACCGCATGTTAGAAG
ACTTCCTCTGCCCTCCTTGTCGTCATCGTCTTTGTAGTCGCCGCCGAATCGCCCAGATCTTTCACGATCT
CTCGACCGCCTCCTGTCACGCTCCCGTCCGCCGCCACCTCCACCACCGCCACCGCCACCGCCACGACCAC
GGTCTCTAGACCGAGAACGACGCTCCCGGGATCGGGATCTTGATCTATGCTTCTTGCGACGGCGGCCATA
CAGCTCCCGCCGCAGCTCTCTGGAAATGGGCTTCAAATGCATGAAGTTGCAGAAGCCGCCTCGTGTGCAT
TCTCCCATCTCATACTGACGGCAGCAGGCTTCTCTGAAGTCCGTCACGGGTGACAGCTCGGCGTGGATCG
GCTGTCCATTAAACCAACGGTTATTCAAGTCAATCACAGCCTTTTCCGCATCTTCCTCACGGCGAAACTT
GACGTACACGTTCCCCACCAGGTGGTCTCCCAGGTTGTCACAGACGTTCATCTCCTCTACTTCCCCATAC
TTCTCCTCCATTTCTGTAAAAACCTCCTCAAAAAACTCATCATAGTGTTCCTGCATCTCCACATCGCTCA
CGGCACAGCGCAA
